Addgene plasmid #143336: TFORF2087
Purpose: Lentiviral vector for overexpressing transcription factor ORFs with unique 24-bp barcodes. Barcodes facilitate identification of transcription factors in pooled screens.
Depositing lab: Feng Zhang. Depositing organization: Broad Institute. Publication: A transcription factor atlas of directed differentiation. Joung J, Ma S, Tay T, Geiger-Schuller KR, Kirchgatterer PC, Verdine VK, Guo B, Arias-Garcia MA, Allen WE, Singh A, Kuksenko O, Abudayyeh OO, Gootenberg JS, Fu Z, Macrae RK, Buenrostro JD, Regev A, Zhang F. Cell. 2023 Jan 5;186(1):209-229.e26. doi: 10.1016/j.cell.2022.11.026. PubMed 36608654.
Backbone
  Vector backbone: pLX_TRC317
  Backbone manufacturer: Broad Institute Genetic Perturbation Platform
  Backbone size w/o insert (bp): 8264
  Vector type: Mammalian Expression, Lentiviral
  Selectable markers: Puromycin
Growth in bacteria
  Bacterial resistance: Ampicillin, 100 μg/mL
  Growth temperature: 37°C
  Growth strain: NEB Stable
  Copy number: High Copy
Gene/Insert
  Gene/Insert name: NFAT5
  Species: H. sapiens (human)
  Insert size (bp): 4748
  Entrez Gene: NFAT5 (a.k.a. NF-AT5, NFATL1, NFATZ, OREBP, TONEBP)
  Promoter: EF1a
  Cloning method: Unknown
  Sequencing primers: 5′ GGGTGGAGACTGAAGTTAGGCCAG; 3′ CACATAGCGTAAAAGGAGCAACATAG
Terms and licenses: Academic/Nonprofit Terms; Industry Terms: Not Available to Industry
Depositor comments: NM_001113178,ENST00000567239 . The transcription factor ORF portion of this plasmid was synthesized by Genewiz. Please test multiple small colonies in case of plasmid recombination. To make this collection available in a timely manner, a portion of this collection was not fully sequenced by Addgene. If an Addgene verified full plasmid sequence is not available, please contact us prior to placing an order to request the full sequence.
How to cite: TFORF2087 was a gift from Feng Zhang (Addgene plasmid # 143336 ; http://n2t.net/addgene:143336 ; RRID:Addgene_143336)
