[The description below was written by a language model from this plasmid's Addgene catalogue record and pLannotate feature annotations shown in this document.]
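Description:
TFORF2087 is a third-generation-style, self-inactivating lentiviral expression plasmid built on the pLX_TRC317 backbone and carrying the human transcription factor NFAT5 (also called TonEBP/OREBP), a regulator of osmoprotective and inflammatory gene expression that mediates the transcriptional response to hypertonicity. The synthesized ORF, about 4.7 kb, sits directly downstream of the strong constitutive EF-1α promoter and is followed by a WPRE, which enhances transcript stability and expression. According to the catalogue entry, each plasmid in this collection also carries a unique 24-bp barcode that identifies the ORF; the barcode is not annotated as a discrete feature in the table. A short U6 promoter fragment between the ORF and the WPRE is probably a residual sequence match rather than a functional Pol III unit.

The viral portion consists of an RSV promoter driving a truncated HIV-1 5′ LTR, the Ψ packaging signal with a gag fragment, the RRE for Rev-dependent export of the genomic RNA, a cPPT/CTS to aid nuclear import, and a ΔU3 3′ LTR that inactivates LTR promoter activity after integration. Within the provirus, upstream of the EF-1α cassette, an SV40 early promoter drives puromycin N-acetyltransferase, allowing selection of transduced mammalian cells. In bacteria the 13 kb plasmid is maintained through a high-copy ColE1/pUC origin and ampicillin resistance, with an f1 ori also present. The depositor notes that the plasmid may be prone to recombination. It is intended for overexpressing NFAT5 singly or as part of pooled transcription factor screens, such as directed-differentiation studies, where barcode sequencing reveals which factor each cell received.
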