Features (pLannotate 1.2.2; 31 found; start..end, strand, type, name):
      1..1179    +  promoter       EF-1α promoter: strong constitutive promoter for human elongation factor EF-1α
   1196..5839    +  CDS            NFAT5: NFAT5_HUMAN - Also known as KIAA0827, TONEBP. Experimental evidence at protein level: Swiss-Prot protein existence level 1. Transcription factor involved, among others, in the transcriptional regulation of osmoprotective and inflammatory genes. Mediates the transcriptional response to hypertonicity (PubMed:10051678). Positively regulates the transcription of LCN2 and S100A4 genes; optimal transactivation of these genes requires the presence of DDX5/DDX17 (PubMed:22266867). Binds the DNA consensus sequence 5'-[ACT][AG]TGGAAA[CAT]A[TA][ATC][CA][ATG][GT][GAC][CG][CT]-3' (PubMed:10377394). From Ho
   5855..5908    +  promoter       U6 promoter (fragment): RNA polymerase III promoter for human U6 snRNA
   5950..6538    +  misc_feature   WPRE: woodchuck hepatitis virus posttranscriptional regulatory element
   6589..6608    +  misc_feature   cPPT/CTS (fragment): central polypurine tract and central termination sequence of HIV-1
   6610..6843    +  LTR            3' LTR (ΔU3): self-inactivating 3' long terminal repeat (LTR) from HIV-1
   6921..7042    +  polyA_signal   SV40 poly(A) signal: SV40 polyadenylation signal
   7082..7217    +  rep_origin     SV40 ori: SV40 origin of replication
   7238..7256    -  promoter       T7 promoter: promoter for bacteriophage T7 RNA polymerase
   7264..7419    +  CDS            lacZα (fragment): LacZα fragment of β-galactosidase; lacZ fragment
   7424..7852    +  rep_origin     f1 ori (sequence partly withheld): f1 bacteriophage origin of replication; arrow indicates direction of (+) strand synthesis
   7905..8009    +  promoter       AmpR promoter: bla
   8010..8870    +  CDS            AmpR: β-lactamase; bla; confers resistance to ampicillin, carbenicillin, and related antibiotics
   9041..9629    +  rep_origin     ori: high-copy-number ColE1/pMB1/pBR322/pUC origin of replication
   9812..9904    +  CDS            lacI (fragment): lac repressor; lacI; The lac repressor binds to the lac operator to inhibit transcription in E. coli. This inhibition can be relieved by adding lactose or isopropyl-β-D-thiogalactopyranoside (IPTG).
   9917..9938    +  protein_bind   CAP binding site: CAP binding activates transcription in the presence of cAMP. E. coli catabolite activator protein
   9953..9983    +  promoter       lac promoter: promoter for the E. coli lac operon
   9987..10009   +  protein_bind   lac operator (fragment): The lac repressor binds to the lac operator to inhibit transcription in E. coli. This inhibition can be relieved by adding lactose or isopropyl-β-D-thiogalactopyranoside (IPTG). lac repressor encoded by lacI
  10052..10070   +  promoter       T3 promoter: promoter for bacteriophage T3 RNA polymerase
  10098..10324   +  promoter       RSV promoter: Rous sarcoma virus enhancer/promoter
  10325..10505   +  LTR            5' LTR (truncated): truncated 5' long terminal repeat (LTR) from HIV-1
  10552..10677   +  misc_feature   HIV-1 Ψ: packaging signal of human immunodeficiency virus type 1
  10661..11024   +  CDS            HIV-1 gag (fragment): gag protein from human immunodeficiency virus 1; gag
  11170..11403   +  misc_feature   RRE: The Rev response element (RRE) of HIV-1 allows for Rev-dependent mRNA export from the nucleus to the cytoplasm.
  11780..11806   +  CDS            Rev (fragment): human immunodeficiency virus 1 (HIV-1) Rev protein; rev; enhances nuclear export of unspliced and incompletely spliced viral mRNAs
  11813..11836   +  promoter       SV40 promoter (fragment): SV40 early promoter
  11837..11908   +  promoter       SV40 promoter (fragment): SV40 enhancer and early promoter
  11932..12067   +  rep_origin     SV40 ori: SV40 origin of replication
  12113..12709   +  CDS            PuroR (fragment): puromycin N-acetyltransferase; pac from Streptomyces; confers resistance to puromycin
  12758..12875   +  misc_feature   cPPT/CTS: central polypurine tract and central termination sequence of HIV-1
  12940..13006   +  CDS            small t antigen (fragment): SV40 (simian virus 40) small t antigen
>Addgene plasmid #143336 | TFORF2087 | addgene full sequence | sequence record 393670 | Addgene NGS Result
GGCTCCGGTGCCCGTCAGTGGGCAGAGCGCACATCGCCCACAGTCCCCGAGAAGTTGGGGGGAGGGGTCG
GCAATTGAACCGGTGCCTAGAGAAGGTGGCGCGGGGTAAACTGGGAAAGTGATGTCGTGTACTGGCTCCG
CCTTTTTCCCGAGGGTGGGGGAGAACCGTATATAAGTGCAGTAGTCGCCGTGAACGTTCTTTTTCGCAAC
GGGTTTGCCGCCAGAACACAGGTAAGTGCCGTGTGTGGTTCCCGCGGGCCTGGCCTCTTTACGGGTTATG
GCCCTTGCGTGCCTTGAATTACTTCCACCTGGCTGCAGTACGTGATTCTTGATCCCGAGCTTCGGGTTGG
AAGTGGGTGGGAGAGTTCGAGGCCTTGCGCTTAAGGAGCCCCTTCGCCTCGTGCTTGAGTTGAGGCCTGG
CCTGGGCGCTGGGGCCGCCGCGTGCGAATCTGGTGGCACCTTCGCGCCTGTCTCGCTGCTTTCGATAAGT
CTCTAGCCATTTAAAATTTTTGATGACCTGCTGCGACGCTTTTTTTCTGGCAAGATAGTCTTGTAAATGC
GGGCCAAGATCTGCACACTGGTATTTCGGTTTTTGGGGCCGCGGGCGGCGACGGGGCCCGTGCGTCCCAG
CGCACATGTTCGGCGAGGCGGGGCCTGCGAGCGCGGCCACCGAGAATCGGACGGGGGTAGTCTCAAGCTG
GCCGGCCTGCTCTGGTGCCTGGCCTCGCGCCGCCGTGTATCGCCCCGCCCTGGGCGGCAAGGCTGGCCCG
GTCGGCACCAGTTGCGTGAGCGGAAAGATGGCCGCTTCCCGGCCCTGCTGCAGGGAGCTCAAAATGGAGG
ACGCGGCGCTCGGGAGAGCGGGCGGGTGAGTCACCCACACAAAGGAAAAGGGCCTTTCCGTCCTCAGCCG
TCGCTTCATGTGACTCCACGGAGTACCGGGCGCCGTCCAGGCACCTCGATTAGTTCTCGAGCTTTTGGAG
TACGTCGTCTTTAGGTTGGGGGGAGGGGTTTTATGCGATGGAGTTTCCCCACACTGAGTGGGTGGAGACT
GAAGTTAGGCCAGCTTGGCACTTGATGTAATTCTCCTTGGAATTTGCCCTTTTTGAGTTTGGATCTTGGT
TCATTCTCAAGCCTCAGACAGTGGTTCAAAGTTTTTTTCTTCCATTTCAGGTGTCGTGAGGCTAGCACCG
CCACCATGCCCTCGGACTTCATCTCATTGCTCAGCGCGGACCTAGACCTGGAATCGCCCAAGTCCCTCTA
CTCGCGAGATTCTCTGAAGTTACACCCATCACAGAATTTTCATAGAGCTGGACTATTGGAAGAATCTGTC
TATGATCTTCTCCCAAAGGAGTTACAGTTACCTCCATCTAGAGAAACATCTGTAGCATCAATGAGTCAGA
CAAGCGGTGGTGAGGCAGGCTCGCCTCCTCCAGCTGTTGTTGCTGCTGATGCTTCTTCAGCTCCCTCCTC
TTCCTCCATGGGCGGTGCTTGCAGCTCCTTTACCACCTCTTCCAGCCCTACCATTTATTCTACCTCAGTC
ACCGACAGCAAGGCTATGCAAGTGGAGAGCTGCTCCTCAGCCGTGGGGGTAAGTAACAGAGGGGTAAGTG
AAAAGCAGTTAACCAGTAACACAGTTCAGCAGCATCCATCAACACCGAAGAGGCACACAGTCTTGTACAT
CTCACCACCACCTGAGGACTTGCTGGATAACAGTCGGATGTCCTGCCAGGATGAGGGGTGTGGATTGGAA
TCTGAGCAGAGCTGCAGTATGTGGATGGAGGATTCCCCCTCCAACTTCAGTAACATGAGCACCAGTTCCT
ACAATGATAACACTGAGGTACCTCGTAAATCACGAAAACGAAATCCAAAGCAGAGGCCGGGGGTCAAACG
ACGAGATTGTGAAGAATCTAATATGGATATATTTGATGCCGACAGTGCCAAAGCACCTCACTATGTGCTT
TCTCAGCTTACCACGGACAACAAAGGCAACTCAAAAGCGGGAAATGGAACATTGGAAAACCAAAAAGGAA
CTGGAGTAAAGAAGAGCCCTATGTTGTGTGGACAATATCCTGTTAAAAGTGAGGGAAAGGAGCTGAAGAT
AGTTGTACAACCTGAGACACAGCACCGAGCTCGGTACCTGACTGAGGGCAGCCGTGGCTCAGTGAAAGAT
AGAACACAGCAAGGCTTTCCTACAGTAAAGCTGGAAGGCCATAATGAACCTGTAGTGTTGCAAGTGTTTG
TGGGCAACGACTCTGGACGAGTGAAACCACATGGATTTTATCAGGCCTGCAGAGTAACTGGACGAAATAC
AACTCCTTGCAAAGAAGTGGACATTGAAGGCACTACTGTTATAGAAGTCGGCCTTGATCCTAGCAACAAC
ATGACACTGGCGGTGGACTGCGTAGGGATATTGAAATTGAGGAATGCTGATGTCGAAGCCAGAATAGGAA
TTGCTGGTTCCAAGAAGAAAAGCACTCGTGCCAGATTGGTTTTTCGAGTTAATATCATGAGGAAAGATGG
CTCCACTTTGACACTGCAAACACCCTCTTCTCCAATTTTGTGTACTCAGCCAGCAGGAGTGCCAGAAATC
TTAAAGAAAAGCTTGCATAGCTGTTCAGTGAAAGGAGAAGAAGAAGTGTTTTTAATCGGCAAGAACTTTC
TGAAAGGAACTAAAGTTATTTTCCAAGAAAATGTTTCTGATGAAAACTCTTGGAAGTCAGAAGCTGAAAT
TGATATGGAACTATTTCATCAGAATCATCTTATTGTGAAGGTTCCTCCCTATCATGACCAACATATAACT
TTGCCTGTGTCAGTGGGAATATATGTAGTGACAAATGCTGGAAGATCTCATGATGTTCAACCATTCACTT
ACACTCCAGACCCAGCAGCTGGTGCTTTGAATGTAAATGTGAAGAAGGAAATATCTAGTCCAGCAAGACC
TTGCTCTTTTGAAGAGGCCATGAAAGCAATGAAAACTACTGGATGTAATTTAGATAAGGTAAATATTATC
CCTAATGCCCTGATGACTCCACTCATACCAAGCAGTATGATTAAGAGTGAAGATGTTACTCCAATGGAAG
TAACAGCAGAAAAAAGATCTTCCACTATTTTTAAGACTACAAAGTCTGTTGGATCAACTCAGCAAACATT
AGAAAACATCTCAAACATAGCAGGAAATGGCTCTTTTTCATCACCATCATCTTCCCACCTACCTTCTGAA
AATGAAAAACAGCAGCAGATTCAGCCCAAGGCATACAACCCAGAGACCCTGACAACTATTCAAACCCAGG
ACATCTCACAGCCTGGTACTTTTCCAGCAGTTTCTGCTTCTAGTCAGCTGCCCAACAGCGATGCACTATT
GCAGCAGGCTACACAGTTTCAGACAAGAGAAACTCAGTCTAGAGAGATATTACAGTCAGATGGTACAGTG
GTTAATTTGTCACAACTGACTGAGGCATCACAACAACAGCAGCAGTCACCACTACAAGAACAAGCACAGA
CTTTACAGCAGCAGATTTCATCAAATATTTTTCCATCACCAAATAGTGTGAGTCAGCTTCAGAATACTAT
TCAGCAGCTGCAAGCAGGGAGTTTCACAGGCAGTACTGCTAGTGGCAGCAGTGGAAGTGTTGACTTGGTC
CAACAAGTTTTAGAGGCACAGCAGCAGTTATCTTCAGTTTTATTTTCTGCTCCAGATGGTAATGAGAATG
TTCAAGAGCAGCTTAGTGCAGATATTTTTCAACAAGTCAGTCAAATTCAGAGTGGTGTAAGCCCTGGAAT
GTTTTCCTCAACAGAGCCAACAGTCCATACCAGACCAGATAATTTATTACCTGGAAGAGCTGAAAGTGTT
CATCCACAGTCTGAAAACACGTTATCTAATCAACAGCAGCAGCAGCAGCAGCAACAGCAAGTGATGGAAT
CTTCAGCCGCAATGGTGATGGAGATGCAACAGAGTATCTGCCAGGCAGCTGCCCAGATTCAGTCAGAGTT
ATTCCCTTCAACTGCTTCAGCAAATGGAAACCTTCAGCAATCGCCAGTTTACCAGCAGACTTCTCACATG
ATGAGTGCATTGTCTACCAATGAGGATATGCAAATGCAGTGTGAATTGTTTTCTTCTCCTCCTGCAGTTT
CTGGAAATGAAACTTCTACAACTACCACACAGCAGGTTGCAACCCCTGGCACTACCATGTTTCAGACATC
AAGTTCAGGAGATGGAGAAGAAACTGGAACACAAGCAAAACAGATTCAGAACAGTGTCTTTCAGACCATG
GTCCAAATGCAACATAGTGGGGACAATCAACCTCAAGTTAACCTTTTTTCATCCACAAAAAGTATGATGA
GTGTTCAGAATAGTGGTACCCAACAACAAGGTAATGGTTTATTCCAGCAAGGGAATGAGATGATGTCACT
TCAATCTGGAAATTTTTTGCAGCAGTCTTCTCATTCACAGGCCCAACTTTTTCATCCTCAAAATCCTATT
GCCGATGCTCAGAACCTTTCCCAGGAAACTCAAGGTTCTCTCTTTCATAGTCCAAATCCTATTGTCCACA
GTCAGACTTCTACAACCTCCTCTGAACAAATGCAGCCTCCAATGTTTCACTCTCAAAGTACCATTGCTGT
GTTACAGGGCTCTTCAGTTCCTCAAGACCAGCAGTCAACCAACATATTTCTTTCCCAGAGTCCCATGAAT
AATCTTCAGACTAACACAGTAGCCCAAGAAGCATTTTTTGCAGCACCGAACTCAATTTCTCCACTTCAGT
CAACATCAAACAGTGAACAACAAGCTGCTTTCCAACAGCAAGCTCCAATATCACACATCCAGACTCCTAT
GCTTTCCCAAGAACAGGCACAACCCCCGCAGCAGGGTTTATTTCAGCCTCAGGTGGCCCTGGGCTCCCTT
CCACCTAATCCAATGCCTCAAAGCCAACAAGGAACCATGTTCCAGTCACAGCACTCAATAGTTGCCATGC
AGAGTAACTCTCCATCCCAGGAACAGCAGCAGCAGCAGCAACAGCAGCAGCAACAGCAGCAGCAACAACA
ACAGAGCATTTTATTCAGTAATCAGAATACCATGGCTACAATGGCGTCTCCAAAGCAACCACCACCAAAC
ATGATATTCAACCCAAATCAAAATCCAATGGCTAATCAGGAGCAACAGAACCAGTCAATTTTTCACCAAC
AAAGTAACATGGCCCCAATGAATCAAGAGCAACAGCCCATGCAATTTCAGAGTCAGTCCACAGTTTCCTC
ACTTCAGAACCCAGGTCCTACCCAGTCGGAATCATCACAGACCCCCTTGTTCCATAGCTCTCCTCAGATT
CAGTTGGTACAAGGGTCACCTAGTTCTCAAGAGCAGCAAGTAACTCTCTTCTTATCTCCAGCATCCATGT
CTGCCTTGCAGACCAGTATAAATCAACAAGATATGCAACAGTCTCCTCTTTATTCCCCTCAGAACAACAT
GCCTGGAATTCAAGGAGCCACATCTTCGCCTCAACCACAGGCTACTTTATTTCACAACACAGCAGGAGGC
ACAATGAACCAACTGCAGAATTCTCCTGGCTCATCTCAGCAGACATCAGGAATGTTCTTATTTGGCATTC
AAAATAACTGTAGTCAGCTTTTAACCTCTGGACCAGCTACATTGCCTGATCAGTTGATGGCCATAAGTCA
GCCAGGCCAACCACAAAACGAGGGCCAGCCACCTGTGACAACACTTCTTTCTCAGCAAATGCCAGAGAAT
TCTCCACTGGCATCCTCTATAAACACCAACCAGAACATCGAAAAGATTGATTTGCTTGTTTCATTGCAAA
ACCAAGGGAACAACTTGACTGGCTCCTTTTAGTAATGAACTAGTCCGTAACTTGAAAGTATTTCGATTTC
TTGGCTTTATATATCTTGTGGAAAGGACGACTCTAACTCCGGCGGCGTATCTTAACGCGTTAAGTCGACA
ATCAACCTCTGGATTACAAAATTTGTGAAAGATTGACTGGTATTCTTAACTATGTTGCTCCTTTTACGCT
ATGTGGATACGCTGCTTTAATGCCTTTGTATCATGCTATTGCTTCCCGTATGGCTTTCATTTTCTCCTCC
TTGTATAAATCCTGGTTGCTGTCTCTTTATGAGGAGTTGTGGCCCGTTGTCAGGCAACGTGGCGTGGTGT
GCACTGTGTTTGCTGACGCAACCCCCACTGGTTGGGGCATTGCCACCACCTGTCAGCTCCTTTCCGGGAC
TTTCGCTTTCCCCCTCCCTATTGCCACGGCGGAACTCATCGCCGCCTGCCTTGCCCGCTGCTGGACAGGG
GCTCGGCTGTTGGGCACTGACAATTCCGTGGTGTTGTCGGGGAAATCATCGTCCTTTCCTTGGCTGCTCG
CCTGTGTTGCCACCTGGATTCTGCGCGGGACGTCCTTCTGCTACGTCCCTTCGGCCCTCAATCCAGCGGA
CCTTCCTTCCCGCGGCCTGCTGCCGGCTCTGCGGCCTCTTCCGCGTCTTCGCCTTCGCCCTCAGACGAGT
CGGATCTCCCTTTGGGCCGCCTCCCCGCGTCGACTTTAAGACCAATGACTTACAAGGCAGCTGTAGATCT
TAGCCACTTTTTAAAAGAAAAGGGGGGACTGGAAGGGCTAATTCACTCCCAACGAAGACAAGATCTGCTT
TTTGCTTGTACTGGGTCTCTCTGGTTAGACCAGATCTGAGCCTGGGAGCTCTCTGGCTAACTAGGGAACC
CACTGCTTAAGCCTCAATAAAGCTTGCCTTGAGTGCTTCAAGTAGTGTGTGCCCGTCTGTTGTGTGACTC
TGGTAACTAGAGATCCCTCAGACCCTTTTAGTCAGTGTGGAAAATCTCTAGCAGTACGTATAGTAGTTCA
TGTCATCTTATTATTCAGTATTTATAACTTGCAAAGAAATGAATATCAGAGAGTGAGAGGAACTTGTTTA
TTGCAGCTTATAATGGTTACAAATAAAGCAATAGCATCACAAATTTCACAAATAAAGCATTTTTTTCACT
GCATTCTAGTTGTGGTTTGTCCAAACTCATCAATGTATCTTATCATGTCTGGCTCTAGCTATCCCGCCCC
TAACTCCGCCCATCCCGCCCCTAACTCCGCCCAGTTCCGCCCATTCTCCGCCCCATGGCTGACTAATTTT
TTTTATTTATGCAGAGGCCGAGGCCGCCTCGGCCTCTGAGCTATTCCAGAAGTAGTGAGGAGGCTTTTTT
GGAGGCCTAGGGACGTACCCAATTCGCCCTATAGTGAGTCGTATTACGCGCGCTCACTGGCCGTCGTTTT
ACAACGTCGTGACTGGGAAAACCCTGGCGTTACCCAACTTAATCGCCTTGCAGCACATCCCCCTTTCGCC
AGCTGGCGTAATAGCGAAGAGGCCCGCACCGATCGCCCTTCCCAACAGTTGCGCAGCCTGAATGGCGAAT
GGG
[124 nt withheld, positions 7424-7547]
C
[91 nt withheld, positions 7549-7639]
A
[49 nt withheld, positions 7641-7689]
CCTTTGACGTTGGAGTCCACGTTCTTT
[37 nt withheld, positions 7717-7753]
ACCCTATCTCGGTCTATTCTTTTGATTTATAAGGGATTTTGCCGATTTCGGCCTATTGGTTAAAAAATGA
GCTGATTTAACAAAAATTTAACGCGAATTTTAACAAAATATTAACGCTTACAATTTAGGTGGCACTTTTC
GGGGAAATGTGCGCGGAACCCCTATTTGTTTATTTTTCTAAATACATTCAAATATGTATCCGCTCATGAG
ACAATAACCCTGATAAATGCTTCAATAATATTGAAAAAGGAAGAGTATGAGTATTCAACATTTCCGTGTC
GCCCTTATTCCCTTTTTTGCGGCATTTTGCCTTCCTGTTTTTGCTCACCCAGAAACGCTGGTGAAAGTAA
AAGATGCTGAAGATCAGTTGGGTGCACGAGTGGGTTACATCGAACTGGATCTCAACAGCGGTAAGATCCT
TGAGAGTTTTCGCCCCGAAGAACGTTTTCCAATGATGAGCACTTTTAAAGTTCTGCTATGTGGCGCGGTA
TTATCCCGTATTGACGCCGGGCAAGAGCAACTCGGTCGCCGCATACACTATTCTCAGAATGACTTGGTTG
AGTACTCACCAGTCACAGAAAAGCATCTTACGGATGGCATGACAGTAAGAGAATTATGCAGTGCTGCCAT
AACCATGAGTGATAACACTGCGGCCAACTTACTTCTGACAACGATCGGAGGACCGAAGGAGCTAACCGCT
TTTTTGCACAACATGGGGGATCATGTAACTCGCCTTGATCGTTGGGAACCGGAGCTGAATGAAGCCATAC
CAAACGACGAGCGTGACACCACGATGCCTGTAGCAATGGCAACAACGTTGCGCAAACTATTAACTGGCGA
ACTACTTACTCTAGCTTCCCGGCAACAATTAATAGACTGGATGGAGGCGGATAAAGTTGCAGGACCACTT
CTGCGCTCGGCCCTTCCGGCTGGCTGGTTTATTGCTGATAAATCTGGAGCCGGTGAGCGTGGGTCTCGCG
GTATCATTGCAGCACTGGGGCCAGATGGTAAGCCCTCCCGTATCGTAGTTATCTACACGACGGGGAGTCA
GGCAACTATGGATGAACGAAATAGACAGATCGCTGAGATAGGTGCCTCACTGATTAAGCATTGGTAACTG
TCAGACCAAGTTTACTCATATATACTTTAGATTGATTTAAAACTTCATTTTTAATTTAAAAGGATCTAGG
TGAAGATCCTTTTTGATAATCTCATGACCAAAATCCCTTAACGTGAGTTTTCGTTCCACTGAGCGTCAGA
CCCCGTAGAAAAGATCAAAGGATCTTCTTGAGATCCTTTTTTTCTGCGCGTAATCTGCTGCTTGCAAACA
AAAAAACCACCGCTACCAGCGGTGGTTTGTTTGCCGGATCAAGAGCTACCAACTCTTTTTCCGAAGGTAA
CTGGCTTCAGCAGAGCGCAGATACCAAATACTGTTCTTCTAGTGTAGCCGTAGTTAGGCCACCACTTCAA
GAACTCTGTAGCACCGCCTACATACCTCGCTCTGCTAATCCTGTTACCAGTGGCTGCTGCCAGTGGCGAT
AAGTCGTGTCTTACCGGGTTGGACTCAAGACGATAGTTACCGGATAAGGCGCAGCGGTCGGGCTGAACGG
GGGGTTCGTGCACACAGCCCAGCTTGGAGCGAACGACCTACACCGAACTGAGATACCTACAGCGTGAGCT
ATGAGAAAGCGCCACGCTTCCCGAAGGGAGAAAGGCGGACAGGTATCCGGTAAGCGGCAGGGTCGGAACA
GGAGAGCGCACGAGGGAGCTTCCAGGGGGAAACGCCTGGTATCTTTATAGTCCTGTCGGGTTTCGCCACC
TCTGACTTGAGCGTCGATTTTTGTGATGCTCGTCAGGGGGGCGGAGCCTATGGAAAAACGCCAGCAACGC
GGCCTTTTTACGGTTCCTGGCCTTTTGCTGGCCTTTTGCTCACATGTTCTTTCCTGCGTTATCCCCTGAT
TCTGTGGATAACCGTATTACCGCCTTTGAGTGAGCTGATACCGCTCGCCGCAGCCGAACGACCGAGCGCA
GCGAGTCAGTGAGCGAGGAAGCGGAAGAGCGCCCAATACGCAAACCGCCTCTCCCCGCGCGTTGGCCGAT
TCATTAATGCAGCTGGCACGACAGGTTTCCCGACTGGAAAGCGGGCAGTGAGCGCAACGCAATTAATGTG
AGTTAGCTCACTCATTAGGCACCCCAGGCTTTACACTTTATGCTTCCGGCTCGTATGTTGTGTGGAATTG
TGAGCGGATAACAATTTCACACAGGAAACAGCTATGACCATGATTACGCCAAGCGCGCAATTAACCCTCA
CTAAAGGGAACAAAAGCTGGAGCTGCAAGCTTAATGTAGTCTTATGCAATACTCTTGTAGTCTTGCAACA
TGGTAACGATGAGTTAGCAACATGCCTTACAAGGAGAGAAAAAGCACCGTGCATGCCGATTGGTGGAAGT
AAGGTGGTACGATCGTGCCTTATTAGGAAGGCAACAGACGGGTCTGACATGGATTGGACGAACCACTGAA
TTGCCGCATTGCAGAGATATTGTATTTAAGTGCCTAGCTCGATACATAAACGGGTCTCTCTGGTTAGACC
AGATCTGAGCCTGGGAGCTCTCTGGCTAACTAGGGAACCCACTGCTTAAGCCTCAATAAAGCTTGCCTTG
AGTGCTTCAAGTAGTGTGTGCCCGTCTGTTGTGTGACTCTGGTAACTAGAGATCCCTCAGACCCTTTTAG
TCAGTGTGGAAAATCTCTAGCAGTGGCGCCCGAACAGGGACTTGAAAGCGAAAGGGAAACCAGAGGAGCT
CTCTCGACGCAGGACTCGGCTTGCTGAAGCGCGCACGGCAAGAGGCGAGGGGCGGCGACTGGTGAGTACG
CCAAAAATTTTGACTAGCGGAGGCTAGAAGGAGAGAGATGGGTGCGAGAGCGTCAGTATTAAGCGGGGGA
GAATTAGATCGCGATGGGAAAAAATTCGGTTAAGGCCAGGGGGAAAGAAAAAATATAAATTAAAACATAT
AGTATGGGCAAGCAGGGAGCTAGAACGATTCGCAGTTAATCCTGGCCTGTTAGAAACATCAGAAGGCTGT
AGACAAATACTGGGACAGCTACAACCATCCCTTCAGACAGGATCAGAAGAACTTAGATCATTATATAATA
CAGTAGCAACCCTCTATTGTGTGCATCAAAGGATAGAGATAAAAGACACCAAGGAAGCTTTAGACAAGAT
AGAGGAAGAGCAAAACAAAAGTAAGACCACCGCACAGCAAGCGGCCGCTGATCTTCAGACCTGGAGGAGG
AGATATGAGGGACAATTGGAGAAGTGAATTATATAAATATAAAGTAGTAAAAATTGAACCATTAGGAGTA
GCACCCACCAAGGCAAAGAGAAGAGTGGTGCAGAGAGAAAAAAGAGCAGTGGGAATAGGAGCTTTGTTCC
TTGGGTTCTTGGGAGCAGCAGGAAGCACTATGGGCGCAGCGTCAATGACGCTGACGGTACAGGCCAGACA
ATTATTGTCTGGTATAGTGCAGCAGCAGAACAATTTGCTGAGGGCTATTGAGGCGCAACAGCATCTGTTG
CAACTCACAGTCTGGGGCATCAAGCAGCTCCAGGCAAGAATCCTGGCTGTGGAAAGATACCTAAAGGATC
AACAGCTCCTGGGGATTTGGGGTTGCTCTGGAAAACTCATTTGCACCACTGCTGTGCCTTGGAATGCTAG
TTGGAGTAATAAATCTCTGGAACAGATTTGGAATCACACGACCTGGATGGAGTGGGACAGAGAAATTAAC
AATTACACAAGCTTAATACACTCCTTAATTGAAGAATCGCAAAACCAGCAAGAAAAGAATGAACAAGAAT
TATTGGAATTAGATAAATGGGCAAGTTTGTGGAATTGGTTTAACATAACAAATTGGCTGTGGTATATAAA
ATTATTCATAATGATAGTAGGAGGCTTGGTAGGTTTAAGAATAGTTTTTGCTGTACTTTCTATAGTGAAT
AGAGTTAGGCAGGGATATTCACCATTATCGTTTCAGACCCACCTCCCAACCCCGAGGGGACCCATGCATT
GCATCTCAATTAGTCAGCAACCAGGTGTGGAAAGTCCCCAGGCTCCCCAGCAGGCAGAAGTATGCAAAGC
ATGCGTCTCAATTAGTCAGCAACCATAGTCCCGCCCCTAACTCCGCCCATCCCGCCCCTAACTCCGCCCA
GTTCCGCCCATTCTCCGCCCCATGGCTGACTAATTTTTTTTATTTATGCAGAGGCCGAGGCCGCCTCGGC
CTCTGAGCTATTCCAGAAGTAGTGAGGAGGCTTTTTTGGAGGCCTAGGCTTTTGCAAAAAGCTTTCTAGA
GGTACCACCGGAGCTTACCATGACCGAGTACAAGCCCACGGTGCGCCTCGCCACCCGCGACGACGTCCCC
AGGGCCGTACGCACCCTCGCCGCCGCGTTCGCCGACTACCCCGCCACGCGCCACACCGTCGATCCGGACC
GCCACATCGAGCGGGTCACCGAGCTGCAAGAACTCTTCCTCACGCGCGTCGGGCTCGACATCGGCAAGGT
GTGGGTCGCGGACGACGGCGCCGCCGTGGCGGTCTGGACCACGCCGGAGAGCGTCGAAGCGGGGGCGGTG
TTCGCCGAGATCGGCCCGCGCATGGCCGAGTTGAGCGGTTCCCGGCTGGCCGCGCAGCAACAGATGGAAG
GCCTCCTGGCGCCGCACCGGCCCAAGGAGCCCGCGTGGTTCCTGGCCACCGTCGGCGTCTCGCCCGACCA
CCAGGGCAAGGGTCTGGGCAGCGCCGTCGTGCTCCCCGGAGTGGAGGCGGCCGAGCGCGCCGGGGTGCCC
GCCTTCCTGGAGACCTCCGCGCCCCGCAACCTCCCCTTCTACGAGCGGCTCGGCTTCACCGTCACCGCCG
ACGTCGAGGTGCCCGAAGGACCGCGCACCTGGTGCATGACCCGCAAGCCCGGTGCCAGTTAACGAATTCT
AGATCTTGAGACAAATGGCAGTATTCATCCACAATTTTAAAAGAAAAGGGGGGATTGGGGGGTACAGTGC
AGGGGAAAGAATAGTAGACATAATAGCAACAGACATACAAACTAAAGAATTACAAAAACAAATTACAAAA
ATTCAAAATTTTCGGGTTTATTACAGGGACAGCAGAGATCCACTTTGGCGCCGGCTCGAGGCCTGCAGGT
GCAAAGATGGATAAAGTTTTAAACAGAGAGGAATCTTTGCAGCTAATGGACCTTCTAGGTCTTGAAAGGA
GTGGGAATT
