>Addgene plasmid #143336 | TFORF2087 | depositor partial sequence | sequence record 282146 | Insert
ACCGCCACCATGCCCTCGGACTTCATCTCATTGCTCAGCGCGGACCTAGACCTGGAATCGCCCAAGTCCC
TCTACTCGCGAGATTCTCTGAAGTTACACCCATCACAGAATTTTCATAGAGCTGGACTATTGGAAGAATC
TGTCTATGATCTTCTCCCAAAGGAGTTACAGTTACCTCCATCTAGAGAAACATCTGTAGCATCAATGAGT
CAGACAAGCGGTGGTGAGGCAGGCTCGCCTCCTCCAGCTGTTGTTGCTGCTGATGCTTCTTCAGCTCCCT
CCTCTTCCTCCATGGGCGGTGCTTGCAGCTCCTTTACCACCTCTTCCAGCCCTACCATTTATTCTACCTC
AGTCACCGACAGCAAGGCTATGCAAGTGGAGAGCTGCTCCTCAGCCGTGGGGGTAAGTAACAGAGGGGTA
AGTGAAAAGCAGTTAACCAGTAACACAGTTCAGCAGCATCCATCAACACCGAAGAGGCACACAGTCTTGT
ACATCTCACCACCACCTGAGGACTTGCTGGATAACAGTCGGATGTCCTGCCAGGATGAGGGGTGTGGATT
GGAATCTGAGCAGAGCTGCAGTATGTGGATGGAGGATTCCCCCTCCAACTTCAGTAACATGAGCACCAGT
TCCTACAATGATAACACTGAGGTACCTCGTAAATCACGAAAACGAAATCCAAAGCAGAGGCCGGGGGTCA
AACGACGAGATTGTGAAGAATCTAATATGGATATATTTGATGCCGACAGTGCCAAAGCACCTCACTATGT
GCTTTCTCAGCTTACCACGGACAACAAAGGCAACTCAAAAGCGGGAAATGGAACATTGGAAAACCAAAAA
GGAACTGGAGTAAAGAAGAGCCCTATGTTGTGTGGACAATATCCTGTTAAAAGTGAGGGAAAGGAGCTGA
AGATAGTTGTACAACCTGAGACACAGCACCGAGCTCGGTACCTGACTGAGGGCAGCCGTGGCTCAGTGAA
AGATAGAACACAGCAAGGCTTTCCTACAGTAAAGCTGGAAGGCCATAATGAACCTGTAGTGTTGCAAGTG
TTTGTGGGCAACGACTCTGGACGAGTGAAACCACATGGATTTTATCAGGCCTGCAGAGTAACTGGACGAA
ATACAACTCCTTGCAAAGAAGTGGACATTGAAGGCACTACTGTTATAGAAGTCGGCCTTGATCCTAGCAA
CAACATGACACTGGCGGTGGACTGCGTAGGGATATTGAAATTGAGGAATGCTGATGTCGAAGCCAGAATA
GGAATTGCTGGTTCCAAGAAGAAAAGCACTCGTGCCAGATTGGTTTTTCGAGTTAATATCATGAGGAAAG
ATGGCTCCACTTTGACACTGCAAACACCCTCTTCTCCAATTTTGTGTACTCAGCCAGCAGGAGTGCCAGA
AATCTTAAAGAAAAGCTTGCATAGCTGTTCAGTGAAAGGAGAAGAAGAAGTGTTTTTAATCGGCAAGAAC
TTTCTGAAAGGAACTAAAGTTATTTTCCAAGAAAATGTTTCTGATGAAAACTCTTGGAAGTCAGAAGCTG
AAATTGATATGGAACTATTTCATCAGAATCATCTTATTGTGAAGGTTCCTCCCTATCATGACCAACATAT
AACTTTGCCTGTGTCAGTGGGAATATATGTAGTGACAAATGCTGGAAGATCTCATGATGTTCAACCATTC
ACTTACACTCCAGACCCAGCAGCTGGTGCTTTGAATGTAAATGTGAAGAAGGAAATATCTAGTCCAGCAA
GACCTTGCTCTTTTGAAGAGGCCATGAAAGCAATGAAAACTACTGGATGTAATTTAGATAAGGTAAATAT
TATCCCTAATGCCCTGATGACTCCACTCATACCAAGCAGTATGATTAAGAGTGAAGATGTTACTCCAATG
GAAGTAACAGCAGAAAAAAGATCTTCCACTATTTTTAAGACTACAAAGTCTGTTGGATCAACTCAGCAAA
CATTAGAAAACATCTCAAACATAGCAGGAAATGGCTCTTTTTCATCACCATCATCTTCCCACCTACCTTC
TGAAAATGAAAAACAGCAGCAGATTCAGCCCAAGGCATACAACCCAGAGACCCTGACAACTATTCAAACC
CAGGACATCTCACAGCCTGGTACTTTTCCAGCAGTTTCTGCTTCTAGTCAGCTGCCCAACAGCGATGCAC
TATTGCAGCAGGCTACACAGTTTCAGACAAGAGAAACTCAGTCTAGAGAGATATTACAGTCAGATGGTAC
AGTGGTTAATTTGTCACAACTGACTGAGGCATCACAACAACAGCAGCAGTCACCACTACAAGAACAAGCA
CAGACTTTACAGCAGCAGATTTCATCAAATATTTTTCCATCACCAAATAGTGTGAGTCAGCTTCAGAATA
CTATTCAGCAGCTGCAAGCAGGGAGTTTCACAGGCAGTACTGCTAGTGGCAGCAGTGGAAGTGTTGACTT
GGTCCAACAAGTTTTAGAGGCACAGCAGCAGTTATCTTCAGTTTTATTTTCTGCTCCAGATGGTAATGAG
AATGTTCAAGAGCAGCTTAGTGCAGATATTTTTCAACAAGTCAGTCAAATTCAGAGTGGTGTAAGCCCTG
GAATGTTTTCCTCAACAGAGCCAACAGTCCATACCAGACCAGATAATTTATTACCTGGAAGAGCTGAAAG
TGTTCATCCACAGTCTGAAAACACGTTATCTAATCAACAGCAGCAGCAGCAGCAGCAACAGCAAGTGATG
GAATCTTCAGCCGCAATGGTGATGGAGATGCAACAGAGTATCTGCCAGGCAGCTGCCCAGATTCAGTCAG
AGTTATTCCCTTCAACTGCTTCAGCAAATGGAAACCTTCAGCAATCGCCAGTTTACCAGCAGACTTCTCA
CATGATGAGTGCATTGTCTACCAATGAGGATATGCAAATGCAGTGTGAATTGTTTTCTTCTCCTCCTGCA
GTTTCTGGAAATGAAACTTCTACAACTACCACACAGCAGGTTGCAACCCCTGGCACTACCATGTTTCAGA
CATCAAGTTCAGGAGATGGAGAAGAAACTGGAACACAAGCAAAACAGATTCAGAACAGTGTCTTTCAGAC
CATGGTCCAAATGCAACATAGTGGGGACAATCAACCTCAAGTTAACCTTTTTTCATCCACAAAAAGTATG
ATGAGTGTTCAGAATAGTGGTACCCAACAACAAGGTAATGGTTTATTCCAGCAAGGGAATGAGATGATGT
CACTTCAATCTGGAAATTTTTTGCAGCAGTCTTCTCATTCACAGGCCCAACTTTTTCATCCTCAAAATCC
TATTGCCGATGCTCAGAACCTTTCCCAGGAAACTCAAGGTTCTCTCTTTCATAGTCCAAATCCTATTGTC
CACAGTCAGACTTCTACAACCTCCTCTGAACAAATGCAGCCTCCAATGTTTCACTCTCAAAGTACCATTG
CTGTGTTACAGGGCTCTTCAGTTCCTCAAGACCAGCAGTCAACCAACATATTTCTTTCCCAGAGTCCCAT
GAATAATCTTCAGACTAACACAGTAGCCCAAGAAGCATTTTTTGCAGCACCGAACTCAATTTCTCCACTT
CAGTCAACATCAAACAGTGAACAACAAGCTGCTTTCCAACAGCAAGCTCCAATATCACACATCCAGACTC
CTATGCTTTCCCAAGAACAGGCACAACCCCCGCAGCAGGGTTTATTTCAGCCTCAGGTGGCCCTGGGCTC
CCTTCCACCTAATCCAATGCCTCAAAGCCAACAAGGAACCATGTTCCAGTCACAGCACTCAATAGTTGCC
ATGCAGAGTAACTCTCCATCCCAGGAACAGCAGCAGCAGCAGCAACAGCAGCAGCAACAGCAGCAGCAAC
AACAACAGAGCATTTTATTCAGTAATCAGAATACCATGGCTACAATGGCGTCTCCAAAGCAACCACCACC
AAACATGATATTCAACCCAAATCAAAATCCAATGGCTAATCAGGAGCAACAGAACCAGTCAATTTTTCAC
CAACAAAGTAACATGGCCCCAATGAATCAAGAGCAACAGCCCATGCAATTTCAGAGTCAGTCCACAGTTT
CCTCACTTCAGAACCCAGGTCCTACCCAGTCGGAATCATCACAGACCCCCTTGTTCCATAGCTCTCCTCA
GATTCAGTTGGTACAAGGGTCACCTAGTTCTCAAGAGCAGCAAGTAACTCTCTTCTTATCTCCAGCATCC
ATGTCTGCCTTGCAGACCAGTATAAATCAACAAGATATGCAACAGTCTCCTCTTTATTCCCCTCAGAACA
ACATGCCTGGAATTCAAGGAGCCACATCTTCGCCTCAACCACAGGCTACTTTATTTCACAACACAGCAGG
AGGCACAATGAACCAACTGCAGAATTCTCCTGGCTCATCTCAGCAGACATCAGGAATGTTCTTATTTGGC
ATTCAAAATAACTGTAGTCAGCTTTTAACCTCTGGACCAGCTACATTGCCTGATCAGTTGATGGCCATAA
GTCAGCCAGGCCAACCACAAAACGAGGGCCAGCCACCTGTGACAACACTTCTTTCTCAGCAAATGCCAGA
GAATTCTCCACTGGCATCCTCTATAAACACCAACCAGAACATCGAAAAGATTGATTTGCTTGTTTCATTG
CAAAACCAAGGGAACAACTTGACTGGCTCCTTTTAGTAATGAACTAGTCCGTAACTTGAAAGTATTTCGA
TTTCTTGGCTTTATATATCTTGTGGAAAGGACGACTCTAACTCCGGCGGCGTATCTTA
