>Addgene plasmid #143336 | TFORF2087 | depositor partial sequence | sequence record 282147 | Barcode
CTCTAACTCCGGCGGCGTATCTTA
